>Addgene plasmid #183771 | pET24TEV-tSHIP2 | depositor full sequence | sequence record 356308 | pET24TEV-tSHIP2 sequence 8219 bps
TGGCGAATGGG
[124 nt withheld, positions 12-135]
C
[91 nt withheld, positions 137-227]
A
[49 nt withheld, positions 229-277]
CCTTTGACGTTGGAGTCCACGTTCTTT
[37 nt withheld, positions 305-341]
ACCCTATCTCGGTCTATTCTTTTGATTTATAAGGGATTTTGCCGATTTCGGCCTATTGGTTAAAAAATGA
GCTGATTTAACAAAAATTTAACGCGAATTTTAACAAAATATTAACGTTTACAATTTCAGGTGGCACTTTT
CGGGGAAATGTGCGCGGAACCCCTATTTGTTTATTTTTCTAAATACATTCAAATATGTATCCGCTCATGA
ATTAATTCTTAGAAAAACTCATCGAGCATCAAATGAAACTGCAATTTATTCATATCAGGATTATCAATAC
CATATTTTTGAAAAAGCCGTTTCTGTAATGAAGGAGAAAACTCACCGAGGCAGTTCCATAGGATGGCAAG
ATCCTGGTATCGGTCTGCGATTCCGACTCGTCCAACATCAATACAACCTATTAATTTCCCCTCGTCAAAA
ATAAGGTTATCAAGTGAGAAATCACCATGAGTGACGACTGAATCCGGTGAGAATGGCAAAAGTTTATGCA
TTTCTTTCCAGACTTGTTCAACAGGCCAGCCATTACGCTCGTCATCAAAATCACTCGCATCAACCAAACC
GTTATTCATTCGTGATTGCGCCTGAGCGAGACGAAATACGCGATCGCTGTTAAAAGGACAATTACAAACA
GGAATCGAATGCAACCGGCGCAGGAACACTGCCAGCGCATCAACAATATTTTCACCTGAATCAGGATATT
CTTCTAATACCTGGAATGCTGTTTTCCCGGGGATCGCAGTGGTGAGTAACCATGCATCATCAGGAGTACG
GATAAAATGCTTGATGGTCGGAAGAGGCATAAATTCCGTCAGCCAGTTTAGTCTGACCATCTCATCTGTA
ACATCATTGGCAACGCTACCTTTGCCATGTTTCAGAAACAACTCTGGCGCATCGGGCTTCCCATACAATC
GATAGATTGTCGCACCTGATTGCCCGACATTATCGCGAGCCCATTTATACCCATATAAATCAGCATCCAT
GTTGGAATTTAATCGCGGCCTAGAGCAAGACGTTTCCCGTTGAATATGGCTCATAACACCCCTTGTATTA
CTGTTTATGTAAGCAGACAGTTTTATTGTTCATGACCAAAATCCCTTAACGTGAGTTTTCGTTCCACTGA
GCGTCAGACCCCGTAGAAAAGATCAAAGGATCTTCTTGAGATCCTTTTTTTCTGCGCGTAATCTGCTGCT
TGCAAACAAAAAAACCACCGCTACCAGCGGTGGTTTGTTTGCCGGATCAAGAGCTACCAACTCTTTTTCC
GAAGGTAACTGGCTTCAGCAGAGCGCAGATACCAAATACTGTCCTTCTAGTGTAGCCGTAGTTAGGCCAC
CACTTCAAGAACTCTGTAGCACCGCCTACATACCTCGCTCTGCTAATCCTGTTACCAGTGGCTGCTGCCA
GTGGCGATAAGTCGTGTCTTACCGGGTTGGACTCAAGACGATAGTTACCGGATAAGGCGCAGCGGTCGGG
CTGAACGGGGGGTTCGTGCACACAGCCCAGCTTGGAGCGAACGACCTACACCGAACTGAGATACCTACAG
CGTGAGCTATGAGAAAGCGCCACGCTTCCCGAAGGGAGAAAGGCGGACAGGTATCCGGTAAGCGGCAGGG
TCGGAACAGGAGAGCGCACGAGGGAGCTTCCAGGGGGAAACGCCTGGTATCTTTATAGTCCTGTCGGGTT
TCGCCACCTCTGACTTGAGCGTCGATTTTTGTGATGCTCGTCAGGGGGGCGGAGCCTATGGAAAAACGCC
AGCAACGCGGCCTTTTTACGGTTCCTGGCCTTTTGCTGGCCTTTTGCTCACATGTTCTTTCCTGCGTTAT
CCCCTGATTCTGTGGATAACCGTATTACCGCCTTTGAGTGAGCTGATACCGCTCGCCGCAGCCGAACGAC
CGAGCGCAGCGAGTCAGTGAGCGAGGAAGCGGAAGAGCGCCTGATGCGGTATTTTCTCCTTACGCATCTG
TGCGGTATTTCACACCGCATATATGGTGCACTCTCAGTACAATCTGCTCTGATGCCGCATAGTTAAGCCA
GTATACACTCCGCTATCGCTACGTGACTGGGTCATGGCTGCGCCCCGACACCCGCCAACACCCGCTGACG
CGCCCTGACGGGCTTGTCTGCTCCCGGCATCCGCTTACAGACAAGCTGTGACCGTCTCCGGGAGCTGCAT
GTGTCAGAGGTTTTCACCGTCATCACCGAAACGCGCGAGGCAGCTGCGGTAAAGCTCATCAGCGTGGTCG
TGAAGCGATTCACAGATGTCTGCCTGTTCATCCGCGTCCAGCTCGTTGAGTTTCTCCAGAAGCGTTAATG
TCTGGCTTCTGATAAAGCGGGCCATGTTAAGGGCGGTTTTTTCCTGTTTGGTCACTGATGCCTCCGTGTA
AGGGGGATTTCTGTTCATGGGGGTAATGATACCGATGAAACGAGAGAGGATGCTCACGATACGGGTTACT
GATGATGAACATGCCCGGTTACTGGAACGTTGTGAGGGTAAACAACTGGCGGTATGGATGCGGCGGGACC
AGAGAAAAATCACTCAGGGTCAATGCCAGCGCTTCGTTAATACAGATGTAGGTGTTCCACAGGGTAGCCA
GCAGCATCCTGCGATGCAGATCCGGAACATAATGGTGCAGGGCGCTGACTTCCGCGTTTCCAGACTTTAC
GAAACACGGAAACCGAAGACCATTCATGTTGTTGCTCAGGTCGCAGACGTTTTGCAGCAGCAGTCGCTTC
ACGTTCGCTCGCGTATCGGTGATTCATTCTGCTAACCAGTAAGGCAACCCCGCCAGCCTAGCCGGGTCCT
CAACGACAGGAGCACGATCATGCGCACCCGTGGGGCCGCCATGCCGGCGATAATGGCCTGCTTCTCGCCG
AAACGTTTGGTGGCGGGACCAGTGACGAAGGCTTGAGCGAGGGCGTGCAAGATTCCGAATACCGCAAGCG
ACAGGCCGATCATCGTCGCGCTCCAGCGAAAGCGGTCCTCGCCGAAAATGACCCAGAGCGCTGCCGGCAC
CTGTCCTACGAGTTGCATGATAAAGAAGACAGTCATAAGTGCGGCGACGATAGTCATGCCCCGCGCCCAC
CGGAAGGAGCTGACTGGGTTGAAGGCTCTCAAGGGCATCGGTCGAGATCCCGGTGCCTAATGAGTGAGCT
AACTTACATTAATTGCGTTGCGCTCACTGCCCGCTTTCCAGTCGGGAAACCTGTCGTGCCAGCTGCATTA
ATGAATCGGCCAACGCGCGGGGAGAGGCGGTTTGCGTATTGGGCGCCAGGGTGGTTTTTCTTTTCACCAG
TGAGACGGGCAACAGCTGATTGCCCTTCACCGCCTGGCCCTGAGAGAGTTGCAGCAAGCGGTCCACGCTG
GTTTGCCCCAGCAGGCGAAAATCCTGTTTGATGGTGGTTAACGGCGGGATATAACATGAGCTGTCTTCGG
TATCGTCGTATCCCACTACCGAGATATCCGCACCAACGCGCAGCCCGGACTCGGTAATGGCGCGCATTGC
GCCCAGCGCCATCTGATCGTTGGCAACCAGCATCGCAGTGGGAACGATGCCCTCATTCAGCATTTGCATG
GTTTGTTGAAAACCGGACATGGCACTCCAGTCGCCTTCCCGTTCCGCTATCGGCTGAATTTGATTGCGAG
TGAGATATTTATGCCAGCCAGCCAGACGCAGACGCGCCGAGACAGAACTTAATGGGCCCGCTAACAGCGC
GATTTGCTGGTGACCCAATGCGACCAGATGCTCCACGCCCAGTCGCGTACCGTCTTCATGGGAGAAAATA
ATACTGTTGATGGGTGTCTGGTCAGAGACATCAAGAAATAACGCCGGAACATTAGTGCAGGCAGCTTCCA
CAGCAATGGCATCCTGGTCATCCAGCGGATAGTTAATGATCAGCCCACTGACGCGTTGCGCGAGAAGATT
GTGCACCGCCGCTTTACAGGCTTCGACGCCGCTTCGTTCTACCATCGACACCACCACGCTGGCACCCAGT
TGATCGGCGCGAGATTTAATCGCCGCGACAATTTGCGACGGCGCGTGCAGGGCCAGACTGGAGGTGGCAA
CGCCAATCAGCAACGACTGTTTGCCCGCCAGTTGTTGTGCCACGCGGTTGGGAATGTAATTCAGCTCCGC
CATCGCCGCTTCCACTTTTTCCCGCGTTTTCGCAGAAACGTGGCTGGCCTGGTTCACCACGCGGGAAACG
GTCTGATAAGAGACACCGGCATACTCTGCGACATCGTATAACGTTACTGGTTTCACATTCACCACCCTGA
ATTGACTCTCTTCCGGGCGCTATCATGCCATACCGCGAAAGGTTTTGCGCCATTCGATGGTGTCCGGGAT
CTCGACGCTCTCCCTTATGCGACTCCTGCATTAGGAAGCAGCCCAGTAGTAGGTTGAGGCCGTTGAGCAC
CGCCGCCGCAAGGAATGGTGCATGCAAGGAGATGGCGCCCAACAGTCCCCCGGCCACGGGGCCTGCCACC
ATACCCACGCCGAAACAAGCGCTCATGAGCCCGAAGTGGCGAGCCCGATCTTCCCCATCGGTGATGTCGG
CGATATAGGCGCCAGCAACCGCACCTGTGGCGCCGGTGATGCCGGCCACGATGCGTCCGGCGTAGAGGAT
CGAGATCTCGATCCCGCGAAATTAATACGACTCACTATAGGGGAATTGTGAGCGGATAACAATTCCCCTC
TAGAAATAATTTTGTTTAACTTTAAGAAGGAGATATACATATGGCTAGCATGACTGGTGGACAGCAAATG
GGTCGGGATCCTATGGCCCCCTCCTGGTACCACCGCGACCTGAGCCGGGCGGCCGCGGAGGAGCTGCTGG
CCCGGGCGGGCCGCGATGGCAGCTTCCTGGTCCGAGACAGCGAGAGCGTGGCGGGGGCCTTCGCGCTCTG
CGTCCTGTATCAGAAGCATGTGCACACGTATCGCATTCTGCCTGATGGAGAAGATTTCTTGGCTGTGCAG
ACCTCGCAGGGTGTGCCTGTGCGCCGCTTCCAGACCCTGGGTGAGCTCATCGGCCTGTACGCCCAGCCCA
ACCAGGGCCTTGTGTGCGCCCTGCTTCTTCCTGTAGAGGGTGAGCGAGAGCCGGACCCACCGGATGACCG
GGATGCCTCAGATGGGGAGGATGAGAAGCCCCCGCTGCCCCCGCGCTCTGGCTCCACCAGCATTTCTGCC
CCCACTGGGCCCAGCAGTCCCCTGCCAGCTCCTGAGACTCCCACAGCTCCAGCTGCTGAGAGTGCTCCCA
ATGGGCTGAGCACCGTCTCGCACGACTACCTGAAAGGCAGCTATGGGCTGGACCTGGAAGCTGTGAGGGG
TGGAGCCAGCCACCTGCCCCACCTCACCCGTACCCTCGCTACCTCATGCCGGAGGCTGCACAGTGAGGTG
GACAAGGTCCTGTCAGGCCTGGAGATCCTGTCCAAGGTGTTTGACCAGCAGAGCTCGCCCATGGTGACCC
GCCTTTTGCAGCAGCAGAACCTGCCACAGACAGGGGAGCAGGAACTAGAGAGCCTGGTGCTGAAGCTGTC
AGTGCTAAAGGACTTCCTGTCAGGCATCCAGAAGAAGGCCCTGAAGGCCCTACAGGACATGAGCTCCACA
GCACCCCCAGCTCCGCAGCCATCCACACGTAAGGCCAAGACCATCCCCGTGCAGGCCTTTGAGGTGAAGC
TAGATGTGACCCTGGGTGACCTGACCAAGATTGGGAAGTCACAGAAGTTCACGCTGAGCGTGGATGTGGA
GGGTGGGCGGCTGGTGCTGCTGCGGAGACAGCGGGACTCCCAGGAGGACTGGACCACCTTCACGCACGAC
CGCATCCGCCAGCTCATTAAGTCCCAGCGTGTCCAGAACAAGCTGGGTGTTGTGTTTGAGAAGGAGAAGG
ACCGGACTCAGCGCAAGGACTTCATCTTTGTCAGTGCCCGGAAGCGGGAGGCCTTCTGCCAGCTGTTGCA
GCTCATGAAGAACAAGCACTCCAAGCAGGACGAGCCCGACATGATCTCAGTCTTCATAGGCACCTGGAAC
ATGGGAAGTGTACCACCTCCAAAAAACGTGACATCCTGGTTCACATCGAAGGGTCTGGGGAAGACCCTGG
ACGAGGTCACAGTGACCATACCCCATGACATCTATGTCTTTGGGACCCAGGAGAACTCAGTGGGCGACCG
CGAGTGGCTGGACCTACTGCGCGGGGGCCTCAAGGAGCTTACGGATCTGGATTACCGCCCGATTGCCATG
CAATCACTGTGGAATATCAAGGTGGCAGTGCTGGTCAAGCCAGAGCACGAGAACCGTATCAGCCATGTCA
GTACGTCCAGTGTGAAGACTGGCATCGCCAACACCCTGGGGAACAAGGGGGCTGTGGGCGTCTCCTTCAT
GTTTAATGGCACCTCATTTGGCTTTGTGAATTGTCACCTCACCTCGGGAAATGAGAAGACGGCTCGGAGG
AACCAAAACTACTTGGACATCCTGCGGCTGCTCTCGCTGGGCGACCGGCAGCTCAATGCCTTTGACATCT
CTCTGCGTTTCACACACCTCTTCTGGTTTGGGGACCTCAACTACCGCCTGGACATGGATATCCAGGAGAT
CCTGAACTACATCAGCAGGAAAGAGTTTGAGCCCCTCCTCAGGGTGGACCAGCTCAACCTGGAGCGGGAG
AAGCACAAGGTCTTCCTTCGATTCAGTGAGGAGGAGATCTCCTTCCCACCCACCTACCGCTATGAGCGGG
GTTCCCGGGACACATATGCCTGGCACAAGCAGAAGCCAACTGGGGTCCGGACCAATGTGCCCTCATGGTG
TGACCGGATTCTGTGGAAATCCTACCCTGAAACTCACATCATCTGCAATTCTTATGGTTGCACTGATGAC
ATCGTCACCAGCGACCATTCCCCCGTGTTTGGGACATTTGAGGTTGGAGTTACCTCCCAGTTCATCTCCA
AGAAAGGGCTCTCAAAGACTTCAGACCAGGCCTACATTGAGTTTGAGAGCATCGAGGCCATTGTGAAGAC
AGCCAGCCGCACCAAGTTCTTCATCGAGTTCTACTCTACCTGCCTGGAGGAATACAAGAAGAGCTTTGAG
AATGATGCCCAGAGCAGTGACAACATCAACTTCCTCAAAGTGCAGTGGTCTTCACGCCAGCTGCCCACGC
TCAAACCAATTCTGGCTGATATCGAGTACCTGCAGGACCAGCACCTCCTGCTCACAGTCAAGTCCATGGA
TGGCTATGAATCCTATGGGGAGTGTGTGGTTGCACTCAAATCCATGATCGGCAGCACGGCCCAACAGTTC
CTGACCTTCCTATCCCACCGTGGCGAGGAGACAGGCAATATCAGAGGCTCCATGAAGGTGCGGGTGCCCA
CGGAGCGCCTGGGCACCCGTGAGCGGCTCTACGAGTGGATCAGCATTGATAAGGATGAGGCAGGAGCAAA
GAGCAAAGCCCCCTCTGTGTCCCGAGGGAGCCAGGAGCCCAGGTCAGGGAGCCGCAAGCCAGCCTTCACA
GAGGCCTCCTGCCCGCTCTCCAGGTTATTTGAAGAACCAGAGAAACCGCCACCAACGGGGAGGCCCCCAG
CCCCACCCCGAGCAGCTCCCCGGGAGGAGCCCTTGACCCCCAGGTTGAAGCCAGAGGGAGCTCCTGAACC
AGAAGGGGTGGCGGCCCCCCCACCCAAGAACAGCTTCAATAACCCTGCCAAGCTTCTAGAGGAAAACCTG
TATTTTCAGGGCTCCCTCGAGCACCACCACCACCACCACTGAGATCCGGCTGCTAACAAAGCCCGAAAGG
AAGCTGAGTTGGCTGCTGCCACCGCTGAGCAATAACTAGCATAACCCCTTGGGGCCTCTAAACGGGTCTT
GAGGGGTTTTTTGCTGAAAGGAGGAACTATATCCGGAT
Features (pLannotate 1.2.2; 20 found; start..end, strand, type, name):
     12..467     +  rep_origin     f1 ori (sequence partly withheld): f1 bacteriophage origin of replication; arrow indicates direction of (+) strand synthesis
    494..551     +  promoter       AmpR promoter (fragment): bla
    560..1375    -  CDS            KanR: aminoglycoside phosphotransferase; aph(3')-Ia; confers resistance to kanamycin in bacteria or G418 (Geneticin®) in eukaryotes
   1497..2085    +  rep_origin     ori: high-copy-number ColE1/pMB1/pBR322/pUC origin of replication
   2271..2413    -  misc_feature   bom: basis of mobility region from pBR322
   2515..2706    -  CDS            rop: Rop protein, which maintains plasmids at low copy number; rop
   2723..3103    +  CDS            YPB1_ECOLX: Protein predicted: Swiss-Prot protein existence level 4. From Escherichia coli.
   3175..3466    -  CDS            TcR (fragment): tetracycline efflux protein; tet; confers resistance to tetracycline
   3481..3502    -  protein_bind   CAP binding site: CAP binding activates transcription in the presence of cAMP. E. coli catabolite activator protein
   3515..4597    -  CDS            lacI: lac repressor; lacI; The lac repressor binds to the lac operator to inhibit transcription in E. coli. This inhibition can be relieved by adding lactose or isopropyl-β-D-thiogalactopyranoside (IPTG).
   4598..4675    -  promoter       lacI promoter: lacI
   4683..4962    -  CDS            TcR (fragment): tetracycline efflux protein; tet; confers resistance to tetracycline
   4984..5002    +  promoter       T7 promoter: promoter for bacteriophage T7 RNA polymerase
   5003..5027    +  protein_bind   lac operator: The lac repressor binds to the lac operator to inhibit transcription in E. coli. This inhibition can be relieved by adding lactose or isopropyl-β-D-thiogalactopyranoside (IPTG). lac repressor encoded by lacI
   5042..5064    +  RBS            RBS: efficient ribosome binding site from bacteriophage T7 gene 10 (Olins and Rangwala, 1989)
   5072..8020    +  CDS            INPPL1 (fragment): SHIP2_HUMAN - Also known as SHIP2. Experimental evidence at protein level: Swiss-Prot protein existence level 1. Phosphatidylinositol (PtdIns) phosphatase that specifically hydrolyzes the 5-phosphate of phosphatidylinositol-3,4,5-trisphosphate (PtdIns(3,4,5)P3) to produce PtdIns(3,4)P2, thereby negatively regulating the PI3K (phosphoinositide 3-kinase) pathways. Plays a central role in regulation of PI3K-dependent insulin signaling, although the precise molecular mechanisms and signaling pathways remain unclear. While overexpression reduces both insulin-stimulated MAP kinase and Akt activation
   8033..8053    +  CDS            TEV site: tobacco etch virus (TEV) protease recognition and cleavage site
   8063..8080    +  CDS            9xHis (fragment): 9xHis affinity tag
   8090..8139    +  CDS            SET1 (fragment): solubility-enhancement tag derived from T7 phage gene 10B
   8147..8194    +  terminator     T7 terminator: transcription terminator for bacteriophage T7 RNA polymerase
