>Addgene plasmid #183771 | pET24TEV-tSHIP2 | addgene full sequence | sequence record 362691 | Addgene NGS Result
TGGCGAATGGG
[124 nt withheld, positions 12-135]
C
[91 nt withheld, positions 137-227]
A
[49 nt withheld, positions 229-277]
CCTTTGACGTTGGAGTCCACGTTCTTT
[37 nt withheld, positions 305-341]
ACCCTATCTCGGTCTATTCTTTTGATTTATAAGGGATTTTGCCGATTTCGGCCTATTGGTTAAAAAATGA
GCTGATTTAACAAAAATTTAACGCGAATTTTAACAAAATATTAACGCTTACAATTTAGGTGGCACTTTTC
GGGGAAATGTGCGCGGAACCCCTATTTGTTTATTTTTCTAAATACATTCAAATATGTATCCGCTCATGAA
TTAATTCTTAGAAAAACTCATCGAGCATCAAATGAAACTGCAATTTATTCATATCAGGATTATCAATACC
ATATTTTTGAAAAAGCCGTTTCTGTAATGAAGGAGAAAACTCACCGAGGCAGTTCCATAGGATGGCAAGA
TCCTGGTATCGGTCTGCGATTCCGACTCGTCCAACATCAATACAACCTATTAATTTCCCCTCGTCAAAAA
TAAGGTTATCAAGTGAGAAATCACCATGAGTGACGACTGAATCCGGTGAGAATGGCAAAAGTTTATGCAT
TTCTTTCCAGACTTGTTCAACAGGCCAGCCATTACGCTCGTCATCAAAATCACTCGCATCAACCAAACCG
TTATTCATTCGTGATTGCGCCTGAGCGAGACGAAATACGCGATCGCTGTTAAAAGGACAATTACAAACAG
GAATCGAATGCAACCGGCGCAGGAACACTGCCAGCGCATCAACAATATTTTCACCTGAATCAGGATATTC
TTCTAATACCTGGAATGCTGTTTTCCCGGGGATCGCAGTGGTGAGTAACCATGCATCATCAGGAGTACGG
ATAAAATGCTTGATGGTCGGAAGAGGCATAAATTCCGTCAGCCAGTTTAGTCTGACCATCTCATCTGTAA
CATCATTGGCAACGCTACCTTTGCCATGTTTCAGAAACAACTCTGGCGCATCGGGCTTCCCATACAATCG
ATAGATTGTCGCACCTGATTGCCCGACATTATCGCGAGCCCATTTATACCCATATAAATCAGCATCCATG
TTGGAATTTAATCGCGGCCTAGAGCAAGACGTTTCCCGTTGAATATGGCTCATAACACCCCTTGTATTAC
TGTTTATGTAAGCAGACAGTTTTATTGTTCATGACCAAAATCCCTTAACGTGAGTTTTCGTTCCACTGAG
CGTCAGACCCCGTAGAAAAGATCAAAGGATCTTCTTGAGATCCTTTTTTTCTGCGCGTAATCTGCTGCTT
GCAAACAAAAAAACCACCGCTACCAGCGGTGGTTTGTTTGCCGGATCAAGAGCTACCAACTCTTTTTCCG
AAGGTAACTGGCTTCAGCAGAGCGCAGATACCAAATACTGTCCTTCTAGTGTAGCCGTAGTTAGGCCACC
ACTTCAAGAACTCTGTAGCACCGCCTACATACCTCGCTCTGCTAATCCTGTTACCAGTGGCTGCTGCCAG
TGGCGATAAGTCGTGTCTTACCGGGTTGGACTCAAGACGATAGTTACCGGATAAGGCGCAGCGGTCGGGC
TGAACGGGGGGTTCGTGCACACAGCCCAGCTTGGAGCGAACGACCTACACCGAACTGAGATACCTACAGC
GTGAGCTATGAGAAAGCGCCACGCTTCCCGAAGGGAGAAAGGCGGACAGGTATCCGGTAAGCGGCAGGGT
CGGAACAGGAGAGCGCACGAGGGAGCTTCCAGGGGGAAACGCCTGGTATCTTTATAGTCCTGTCGGGTTT
CGCCACCTCTGACTTGAGCGTCGATTTTTGTGATGCTCGTCAGGGGGGCGGAGCCTATGGAAAAACGCCA
GCAACGCGGCCTTTTTACGGTTCCTGGCCTTTTGCTGGCCTTTTGCTCACATGTTCTTTCCTGCGTTATC
CCCTGATTCTGTGGATAACCGTATTACCGCCTTTGAGTGAGCTGATACCGCTCGCCGCAGCCGAACGACC
GAGCGCAGCGAGTCAGTGAGCGAGGAAGCGGAAGAGCGCCTGATGCGGTATTTTCTCCTTACGCATCTGT
GCGGTATTTCACACCGCAATGGTGCACTCTCAGTACAATCTGCTCTGATGCCGCATAGTTAAGCCAGTAT
ACACTCCGCTATCGCTACGTGACTGGGTCATGGCTGCGCCCCGACACCCGCCAACACCCGCTGACGCGCC
CTGACGGGCTTGTCTGCTCCCGGCATCCGCTTACAGACAAGCTGTGACCGTCTCCGGGAGCTGCATGTGT
CAGAGGTTTTCACCGTCATCACCGAAACGCGCGAGGCAGCTGCGGTAAAGCTCATCAGCGTGGTCGTGAA
GCGATTCACAGATGTCTGCCTGTTCATCCGCGTCCAGCTCGTTGAGTTTCTCCAGAAGCGTTAATGTCTG
GCTTCTGATAAAGCGGGCCATGTTAAGGGCGGTTTTTTCCTGTTTGGTCACTGATGCCTCCGTGTAAGGG
GGATTTCTGTTCATGGGGGTAATGATACCGATGAAACGAGAGAGGATGCTCACGATACGGGTTACTGATG
ATGAACATGCCCGGTTACTGGAACGTTGTGAGGGTAAACAACTGGCGGTATGGATGCGGCGGGACCAGAG
AAAAATCACTCAGGGTCAATGCCAGCGCTTCGTTAATACAGATGTAGGTGTTCCACAGGGTAGCCAGCAG
CATCCTGCGATGCAGATCCGGAACATAATGGTGCAGGGCGCTGACTTCCGCGTTTCCAGACTTTACGAAA
CACGGAAACCGAAGACCATTCATGTTGTTGCTCAGGTCGCAGACGTTTTGCAGCAGCAGTCGCTTCACGT
TCGCTCGCGTATCGGTGATTCATTCTGCTAACCAGTAAGGCAACCCCGCCAGCCTAGCCGGGTCCTCAAC
GACAGGAGCACGATCATGCGCACCCGTGGGGCCGCCATGCCGGCGATAATGGCCTGCTTCTCGCCGAAAC
GTTTGGTGGCGGGACCAGTGACGAAGGCTTGAGCGAGGGCGTGCAAGATTCCGAATACCGCAAGCGACAG
GCCGATCATCGTCGCGCTCCAGCGAAAGCGGTCCTCGCCGAAAATGACCCAGAGCGCTGCCGGCACCTGT
CCTACGAGTTGCATGATAAAGAAGACAGTCATAAGTGCGGCGACGATAGTCATGCCCCGCGCCCACCGGA
AGGAGCTGACTGGGTTGAAGGCTCTCAAGGGCATCGGTCGAGATCCCGGTGCCTAATGAGTGAGCTAACT
TACATTAATTGCGTTGCGCTCACTGCCCGCTTTCCAGTCGGGAAACCTGTCGTGCCAGCTGCATTAATGA
ATCGGCCAACGCGCGGGGAGAGGCGGTTTGCGTATTGGGCGCCAGGGTGGTTTTTCTTTTCACCAGTGAG
ACGGGCAACAGCTGATTGCCCTTCACCGCCTGGCCCTGAGAGAGTTGCAGCAAGCGGTCCACGCTGGTTT
GCCCCAGCAGGCGAAAATCCTGTTTGATGGTGGTTAACGGCGGGATATAACATGAGCTGTCTTCGGTATC
GTCGTATCCCACTACCGAGATATCCGCACCAACGCGCAGCCCGGACTCGGTAATGGCGCGCATTGCGCCC
AGCGCCATCTGATCGTTGGCAACCAGCATCGCAGTGGGAACGATGCCCTCATTCAGCATTTGCATGGTTT
GTTGAAAACCGGACATGGCACTCCAGTCGCCTTCCCGTTCCGCTATCGGCTGAATTTGATTGCGAGTGAG
ATATTTATGCCAGCCAGCCAGACGCAGACGCGCCGAGACAGAACTTAATGGGCCCGCTAACAGCGCGATT
TGCTGGTGACCCAATGCGACCAGATGCTCCACGCCCAGTCGCGTACCGTCTTCATGGGAGAAAATAATAC
TGTTGATGGGTGTCTGGTCAGAGACATCAAGAAATAACGCCGGAACATTAGTGCAGGCAGCTTCCACAGC
AATGGCATCCTGGTCATCCAGCGGATAGTTAATGATCAGCCCACTGACGCGTTGCGCGAGAAGATTGTGC
ACCGCCGCTTTACAGGCTTCGACGCCGCTTCGTTCTACCATCGACACCACCACGCTGGCACCCAGTTGAT
CGGCGCGAGATTTAATCGCCGCGACAATTTGCGACGGCGCGTGCAGGGCCAGACTGGAGGTGGCAACGCC
AATCAGCAACGACTGTTTGCCCGCCAGTTGTTGTGCCACGCGGTTGGGAATGTAATTCAGCTCCGCCATC
GCCGCTTCCACTTTTTCCCGCGTTTTCGCAGAAACGTGGCTGGCCTGGTTCACCACGCGGGAAACGGTCT
GATAAGAGACACCGGCATACTCTGCGACATCGTATAACGTTACTGGTTTCACATTCACCACCCTGAATTG
ACTCTCTTCCGGGCGCTATCATGCCATACCGCGAAAGGTTTTGCGCCATTCGATGGTGTCCGGGATCTCG
ACGCTCTCCCTTATGCGACTCCTGCATTAGGAAGCAGCCCAGTAGTAGGTTGAGGCCGTTGAGCACCGCC
GCCGCAAGGAATGGTGCATGCAAGGAGATGGCGCCCAACAGTCCCCCGGCCACGGGGCCTGCCACCATAC
CCACGCCGAAACAAGCGCTCATGAGCCCGAAGTGGCGAGCCCGATCTTCCCCATCGGTGATGTCGGCGAT
ATAGGCGCCAGCAACCGCACCTGTGGCGCCGGTGATGCCGGCCACGATGCGTCCGGCGTAGAGGATCGAG
ATCTCGATCCCGCGAAATTAATACGACTCACTATAGGGGAATTGTGAGCGGATAACAATTCCCCTCTAGA
AATAATTTTGTTTAACTTTAAGAAGGAGATATACATATGGCTAGCATGACTGGTGGACAGCAAATGGGTC
GGGATCCTATGGCCCCCTCCTGGTACCACCGCGACCTGAGCCGGGCGGCCGCGGAGGAGCTGCTGGCCCG
GGCGGGCCGCGATGGCAGCTTCCTGGTCCGAGACAGCGAGAGCGTGGCGGGGGCCTTCGCGCTCTGCGTC
CTGTATCAGAAGCATGTGCACACGTATCGCATTCTGCCTGATGGAGAAGATTTCTTGGCTGTGCAGACCT
CGCAGGGTGTGCCTGTGCGCCGCTTCCAGACCCTGGGTGAGCTCATCGGCCTGTACGCCCAGCCCAACCA
GGGCCTTGTGTGCGCCCTGCTTCTTCCTGTAGAGGGTGAGCGAGAGCCGGACCCACCGGATGACCGGGAT
GCCTCAGATGGGGAGGATGAGAAGCCCCCGCTGCCCCCGCGCTCTGGCTCCACCAGCATTTCTGCCCCCA
CTGGGCCCAGCAGTCCCCTGCCAGCTCCTGAGACTCCCACAGCTCCAGCTGCTGAGAGTGCTCCCAATGG
GCTGAGCACCGTCTCGCACGACTACCTGAAAGGCAGCTATGGGCTGGACCTGGAAGCTGTGAGGGGTGGA
GCCAGCCACCTGCCCCACCTCACCCGTACCCTCGCTACCTCATGCCGGAGGCTGCACAGTGAGGTGGACA
AGGTCCTGTCAGGCCTGGAGATCCTGTCCAAGGTGTTTGACCAGCAGAGCTCGCCCATGGTGACCCGCCT
TTTGCAGCAGCAGAACCTGCCACAGACAGGGGAGCAGGAACTAGAGAGCCTGGTGCTGAAGCTGTCAGTG
CTAAAGGACTTCCTGTCAGGCATCCAGAAGAAGGCCCTGAAGGCCCTACAGGACATGAGCTCCACAGCAC
CCCCAGCTCCGCAGCCATCCACACGTAAGGCCAAGACCATCCCCGTGCAGGCCTTTGAGGTGAAGCTAGA
TGTGACCCTGGGTGACCTGACCAAGATTGGGAAGTCACAGAAGTTCACGCTGAGCGTGGATGTGGAGGGT
GGGCGGCTGGTGCTGCTGCGGAGACAGCGGGACTCCCAGGAGGACTGGACCACCTTCACGCACGACCGCA
TCCGCCAGCTCATTAAGTCCCAGCGTGTCCAGAACAAGCTGGGTGTTGTGTTTGAGAAGGAGAAGGACCG
GACTCAGCGCAAGGACTTCATCTTTGTCAGTGCCCGGAAGCGGGAGGCCTTCTGCCAGCTGTTGCAGCTC
ATGAAGAACAAGCACTCCAAGCAGGACGAGCCCGACATGATCTCAGTCTTCATAGGCACCTGGAACATGG
GAAGTGTACCACCTCCAAAAAACGTGACATCCTGGTTCACATCGAAGGGTCTGGGGAAGACCCTGGACGA
GGTCACAGTGACCATACCCCATGACATCTATGTCTTTGGGACCCAGGAGAACTCAGTGGGCGACCGCGAG
TGGCTGGACCTACTGCGCGGGGGCCTCAAGGAGCTTACGGATCTGGATTACCGCCCGATTGCCATGCAAT
CACTGTGGAATATCAAGGTGGCAGTGCTGGTCAAGCCAGAGCACGAGAACCGTATCAGCCATGTCAGTAC
GTCCAGTGTGAAGACTGGCATCGCCAACACCCTGGGGAACAAGGGGGCTGTGGGCGTCTCCTTCATGTTT
AATGGCACCTCATTTGGCTTTGTGAATTGTCACCTCACCTCGGGAAATGAGAAGACGGCTCGGAGGAACC
AAAACTACTTGGACATCCTGCGGCTGCTCTCGCTGGGCGACCGGCAGCTCAATGCCTTTGACATCTCTCT
GCGTTTCACACACCTCTTCTGGTTTGGGGACCTCAACTACCGCCTGGACATGGATATCCAGGAGATCCTG
AACTACATCAGCAGGAAAGAGTTTGAGCCCCTCCTCAGGGTGGACCAGCTCAACCTGGAGCGGGAGAAGC
ACAAGGTCTTCCTTCGATTCAGTGAGGAGGAGATCTCCTTCCCACCCACCTACCGCTATGAGCGGGGTTC
CCGGGACACATATGCCTGGCACAAGCAGAAGCCAACTGGGGTCCGGACCAATGTGCCCTCATGGTGTGAC
CGGATTCTGTGGAAATCCTACCCTGAAACTCACATCATCTGCAATTCTTATGGTTGCACTGATGACATCG
TCACCAGCGACCATTCCCCCGTGTTTGGGACATTTGAGGTTGGAGTTACCTCCCAGTTCATCTCCAAGAA
AGGGCTCTCAAAGACTTCAGACCAGGCCTACATTGAGTTTGAGAGCATCGAGGCCATTGTGAAGACAGCC
AGCCGCACCAAGTTCTTCATCGAGTTCTACTCTACCTGCCTGGAGGAATACAAGAAGAGCTTTGAGAATG
ATGCCCAGAGCAGTGACAACATCAACTTCCTCAAAGTGCAGTGGTCTTCACGCCAGCTGCCCACGCTCAA
ACCAATTCTGGCTGATATCGAGTACCTGCAGGACCAGCACCTCCTGCTCACAGTCAAGTCCATGGATGGC
TATGAATCCTATGGGGAGTGTGTGGTTGCACTCAAATCCATGATCGGCAGCACGGCCCAACAGTTCCTGA
CCTTCCTATCCCACCGTGGCGAGGAGACAGGCAATATCAGAGGCTCCATGAAGGTGCGGGTGCCCACGGA
GCGCCTGGGCACCCGTGAGCGGCTCTACGAGTGGATCAGCATTGATAAGGATGAGGCAGGAGCAAAGAGC
AAAGCCCCCTCTGTGTCCCGAGGGAGCCAGGAGCCCAGGTCAGGGAGCCGCAAGCCAGCCTTCACAGAGG
CCTCCTGCCCGCTCTCCAGGTTATTTGAAGAACCAGAGAAACCGCCACCAACGGGGAGGCCCCCAGCCCC
ACCCCGAGCAGCTCCCCGGGAGGAGCCCTTGACCCCCAGGTTGAAGCCAGAGGGAGCTCCTGAACCAGAA
GGGGTGGCGGCCCCCCCACCCAAGAACAGCTTCAATAACCCTGCCAAGCTTCTAGAGGAAAACCTGTATT
TTCAGGGCTCCCTCGAGCACCACCACCACCACCACTGAGATCCGGCTGCTAACAAAGCCCGAAAGGAAGC
TGAGTTGGCTGCTGCCACCGCTGAGCAATAACTAGCATAACCCCTTGGGGCCTCTAAACGGGTCTTGAGG
GGTTTTTTGCTGAAAGGAGGAACTATATCCGGAT
Features (pLannotate 1.2.2; 20 found; start..end, strand, type, name):
     12..440     +  rep_origin     f1 ori (sequence partly withheld): f1 bacteriophage origin of replication; arrow indicates direction of (+) strand synthesis
    493..550     +  promoter       AmpR promoter (fragment): bla
    559..1374    -  CDS            KanR: aminoglycoside phosphotransferase; aph(3')-Ia; confers resistance to kanamycin in bacteria or G418 (Geneticin®) in eukaryotes
   1496..2084    +  rep_origin     ori: high-copy-number ColE1/pMB1/pBR322/pUC origin of replication
   2270..2409    -  misc_feature   bom: basis of mobility region from pBR322
   2511..2702    -  CDS            rop: Rop protein, which maintains plasmids at low copy number; rop
   2719..3099    +  CDS            YPB1_ECOLX: Protein predicted: Swiss-Prot protein existence level 4. From Escherichia coli.
   3171..3462    -  CDS            TcR (fragment): tetracycline efflux protein; tet; confers resistance to tetracycline
   3477..3498    -  protein_bind   CAP binding site: CAP binding activates transcription in the presence of cAMP. E. coli catabolite activator protein
   3511..4593    -  CDS            lacI: lac repressor; lacI; The lac repressor binds to the lac operator to inhibit transcription in E. coli. This inhibition can be relieved by adding lactose or isopropyl-β-D-thiogalactopyranoside (IPTG).
   4594..4671    -  promoter       lacI promoter: lacI
   4679..4958    -  CDS            TcR (fragment): tetracycline efflux protein; tet; confers resistance to tetracycline
   4980..4998    +  promoter       T7 promoter: promoter for bacteriophage T7 RNA polymerase
   4999..5023    +  protein_bind   lac operator: The lac repressor binds to the lac operator to inhibit transcription in E. coli. This inhibition can be relieved by adding lactose or isopropyl-β-D-thiogalactopyranoside (IPTG). lac repressor encoded by lacI
   5038..5060    +  RBS            RBS: efficient ribosome binding site from bacteriophage T7 gene 10 (Olins and Rangwala, 1989)
   5068..8016    +  CDS            INPPL1 (fragment): SHIP2_HUMAN - Also known as SHIP2. Experimental evidence at protein level: Swiss-Prot protein existence level 1. Phosphatidylinositol (PtdIns) phosphatase that specifically hydrolyzes the 5-phosphate of phosphatidylinositol-3,4,5-trisphosphate (PtdIns(3,4,5)P3) to produce PtdIns(3,4)P2, thereby negatively regulating the PI3K (phosphoinositide 3-kinase) pathways. Plays a central role in regulation of PI3K-dependent insulin signaling, although the precise molecular mechanisms and signaling pathways remain unclear. While overexpression reduces both insulin-stimulated MAP kinase and Akt activation
   8029..8049    +  CDS            TEV site: tobacco etch virus (TEV) protease recognition and cleavage site
   8059..8076    +  CDS            9xHis (fragment): 9xHis affinity tag
   8086..8135    +  CDS            SET1 (fragment): solubility-enhancement tag derived from T7 phage gene 10B
   8143..8190    +  terminator     T7 terminator: transcription terminator for bacteriophage T7 RNA polymerase
