[The description below was written by a language model from this plasmid's Addgene catalogue record and pLannotate feature annotations shown in this document.]
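Description:
pET24TEV-tSHIP2 is a bacterial expression plasmid of about 8.2 kb built on the pET24b backbone, modified by inserting a tobacco etch virus (TEV) protease cleavage site between the HindIII and XhoI sites. It is maintained in E. coli through a ColE1/pBR322-type origin and selected with kanamycin via the aph(3')-Ia gene. The backbone also carries the bom and rop regions, an f1 phage origin, and a lacI gene with its own promoter. The catalogue lists the plasmid as high copy, although rop normally moderates copy number. Short tetracycline-resistance and AmpR-promoter fragments in the annotation are backbone remnants rather than functional markers.

The payload is a truncated human SHIP2 (INPPL1) coding sequence covering residues 18 to 985 only, cloned between BamHI and HindIII. SHIP2 is a phosphoinositide 5-phosphatase that converts PtdIns(3,4,5)P3 to PtdIns(3,4)P2 and so dampens PI3K signalling. Transcription is driven by the T7 promoter with an adjacent lac operator, followed by the T7 gene 10 ribosome binding site and ended by the T7 terminator. Expression therefore requires a host supplying T7 RNA polymerase and is held off by plasmid-encoded Lac repressor until induced with IPTG. Downstream of the insert, the reading frame continues into the TEV site and a six-histidine tag, which the annotation software labels as a 9xHis fragment. This arrangement allows metal-affinity purification and subsequent removal of the tag by TEV protease. The small "SET1" hit after the tag lies just upstream of the terminator and is probably vector sequence, not a fused solubility tag.

The depositor and sequencing-derived records differ by only a few bases and show the same feature layout. The construct is suited to producing recombinant tSHIP2 protein, for example for biochemical or enzymatic studies.
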