Addgene plasmid #183771: pET24TEV-tSHIP2
Purpose: Expresses C-terminal truncated SHIP2 (tSHIP2) with C-terminal TEV and 6HIS tags from pET24 backbone
Depositing lab: William Kerr. Depositing organization: SUNY Upstate Medical University. Publication: LRBA Deficiency Can Lead to Lethal Colitis That Is Diminished by SHIP1 Agonism. Sudan R, Fernandes S, Srivastava N, Pedicone C, Meyer ST, Chisholm JD, Engelman RW, Kerr WG. Front Immunol. 2022 May 4;13:830961. doi: 10.3389/fimmu.2022.830961. eCollection 2022. PubMed 35603158.
Backbone
  Vector backbone: pET24b
  Backbone manufacturer: Novagen-EMD Millipore
  Backbone size w/o insert (bp): 5309
  Total vector size (bp): 8219
  Modifications to backbone: Tobacco Etch Virus (TEV) Cleavage Site inserted between HindIII and XhoI
  Vector type: Bacterial Expression
Growth in bacteria
  Bacterial resistance: Kanamycin, 50 μg/mL
  Growth temperature: 37°C
  Growth strain: DH5alpha
  Copy number: High Copy
Gene/Insert
  Gene/Insert name: SHIP2 (alt names: tSHIP2; INPPL1)
  Species: H. sapiens (human)
  Insert size (bp): 2920
  Mutation: includes aa18 to aa985 only
  GenBank ID: NM_001567
  Entrez Gene: INPPL1 (a.k.a. OPSMD, SHIP2)
  Promoter: T7 lac
  Tag / fusion protein: Tobacco Etch Virus (TEV) Cleavage site (C terminal on backbone); 6HIS (C terminal on backbone)
  Cloning method: Restriction Enzyme; 5′ cloning site BamHI (not destroyed); 3′ cloning site HindIII (not destroyed)
  Sequencing primers: 5′ T7; 3′ T7 terminator
Terms and licenses: Academic/Nonprofit Terms; Industry Terms: Not Available to Industry
How to cite: pET24TEV-tSHIP2 was a gift from William Kerr (Addgene plasmid # 183771 ; http://n2t.net/addgene:183771 ; RRID:Addgene_183771)
