>Addgene plasmid #183771 | pET24TEV-tSHIP2 | depositor partial sequence | sequence record 356316 | tSHIP2-TEV-6HIS (transcription fragment under T7lac)
ATGGCTAGCATGACTGGTGGACAGCAAATGGGTCGGGATCCTATGGCCCCCTCCTGGTACCACCGCGACC
TGAGCCGGGCGGCCGCGGAGGAGCTGCTGGCCCGGGCGGGCCGCGATGGCAGCTTCCTGGTCCGAGACAG
CGAGAGCGTGGCGGGGGCCTTCGCGCTCTGCGTCCTGTATCAGAAGCATGTGCACACGTATCGCATTCTG
CCTGATGGAGAAGATTTCTTGGCTGTGCAGACCTCGCAGGGTGTGCCTGTGCGCCGCTTCCAGACCCTGG
GTGAGCTCATCGGCCTGTACGCCCAGCCCAACCAGGGCCTTGTGTGCGCCCTGCTTCTTCCTGTAGAGGG
TGAGCGAGAGCCGGACCCACCGGATGACCGGGATGCCTCAGATGGGGAGGATGAGAAGCCCCCGCTGCCC
CCGCGCTCTGGCTCCACCAGCATTTCTGCCCCCACTGGGCCCAGCAGTCCCCTGCCAGCTCCTGAGACTC
CCACAGCTCCAGCTGCTGAGAGTGCTCCCAATGGGCTGAGCACCGTCTCGCACGACTACCTGAAAGGCAG
CTATGGGCTGGACCTGGAAGCTGTGAGGGGTGGAGCCAGCCACCTGCCCCACCTCACCCGTACCCTCGCT
ACCTCATGCCGGAGGCTGCACAGTGAGGTGGACAAGGTCCTGTCAGGCCTGGAGATCCTGTCCAAGGTGT
TTGACCAGCAGAGCTCGCCCATGGTGACCCGCCTTTTGCAGCAGCAGAACCTGCCACAGACAGGGGAGCA
GGAACTAGAGAGCCTGGTGCTGAAGCTGTCAGTGCTAAAGGACTTCCTGTCAGGCATCCAGAAGAAGGCC
CTGAAGGCCCTACAGGACATGAGCTCCACAGCACCCCCAGCTCCGCAGCCATCCACACGTAAGGCCAAGA
CCATCCCCGTGCAGGCCTTTGAGGTGAAGCTAGATGTGACCCTGGGTGACCTGACCAAGATTGGGAAGTC
ACAGAAGTTCACGCTGAGCGTGGATGTGGAGGGTGGGCGGCTGGTGCTGCTGCGGAGACAGCGGGACTCC
CAGGAGGACTGGACCACCTTCACGCACGACCGCATCCGCCAGCTCATTAAGTCCCAGCGTGTCCAGAACA
AGCTGGGTGTTGTGTTTGAGAAGGAGAAGGACCGGACTCAGCGCAAGGACTTCATCTTTGTCAGTGCCCG
GAAGCGGGAGGCCTTCTGCCAGCTGTTGCAGCTCATGAAGAACAAGCACTCCAAGCAGGACGAGCCCGAC
ATGATCTCAGTCTTCATAGGCACCTGGAACATGGGAAGTGTACCACCTCCAAAAAACGTGACATCCTGGT
TCACATCGAAGGGTCTGGGGAAGACCCTGGACGAGGTCACAGTGACCATACCCCATGACATCTATGTCTT
TGGGACCCAGGAGAACTCAGTGGGCGACCGCGAGTGGCTGGACCTACTGCGCGGGGGCCTCAAGGAGCTT
ACGGATCTGGATTACCGCCCGATTGCCATGCAATCACTGTGGAATATCAAGGTGGCAGTGCTGGTCAAGC
CAGAGCACGAGAACCGTATCAGCCATGTCAGTACGTCCAGTGTGAAGACTGGCATCGCCAACACCCTGGG
GAACAAGGGGGCTGTGGGCGTCTCCTTCATGTTTAATGGCACCTCATTTGGCTTTGTGAATTGTCACCTC
ACCTCGGGAAATGAGAAGACGGCTCGGAGGAACCAAAACTACTTGGACATCCTGCGGCTGCTCTCGCTGG
GCGACCGGCAGCTCAATGCCTTTGACATCTCTCTGCGTTTCACACACCTCTTCTGGTTTGGGGACCTCAA
CTACCGCCTGGACATGGATATCCAGGAGATCCTGAACTACATCAGCAGGAAAGAGTTTGAGCCCCTCCTC
AGGGTGGACCAGCTCAACCTGGAGCGGGAGAAGCACAAGGTCTTCCTTCGATTCAGTGAGGAGGAGATCT
CCTTCCCACCCACCTACCGCTATGAGCGGGGTTCCCGGGACACATATGCCTGGCACAAGCAGAAGCCAAC
TGGGGTCCGGACCAATGTGCCCTCATGGTGTGACCGGATTCTGTGGAAATCCTACCCTGAAACTCACATC
ATCTGCAATTCTTATGGTTGCACTGATGACATCGTCACCAGCGACCATTCCCCCGTGTTTGGGACATTTG
AGGTTGGAGTTACCTCCCAGTTCATCTCCAAGAAAGGGCTCTCAAAGACTTCAGACCAGGCCTACATTGA
GTTTGAGAGCATCGAGGCCATTGTGAAGACAGCCAGCCGCACCAAGTTCTTCATCGAGTTCTACTCTACC
TGCCTGGAGGAATACAAGAAGAGCTTTGAGAATGATGCCCAGAGCAGTGACAACATCAACTTCCTCAAAG
TGCAGTGGTCTTCACGCCAGCTGCCCACGCTCAAACCAATTCTGGCTGATATCGAGTACCTGCAGGACCA
GCACCTCCTGCTCACAGTCAAGTCCATGGATGGCTATGAATCCTATGGGGAGTGTGTGGTTGCACTCAAA
TCCATGATCGGCAGCACGGCCCAACAGTTCCTGACCTTCCTATCCCACCGTGGCGAGGAGACAGGCAATA
TCAGAGGCTCCATGAAGGTGCGGGTGCCCACGGAGCGCCTGGGCACCCGTGAGCGGCTCTACGAGTGGAT
CAGCATTGATAAGGATGAGGCAGGAGCAAAGAGCAAAGCCCCCTCTGTGTCCCGAGGGAGCCAGGAGCCC
AGGTCAGGGAGCCGCAAGCCAGCCTTCACAGAGGCCTCCTGCCCGCTCTCCAGGTTATTTGAAGAACCAG
AGAAACCGCCACCAACGGGGAGGCCCCCAGCCCCACCCCGAGCAGCTCCCCGGGAGGAGCCCTTGACCCC
CAGGTTGAAGCCAGAGGGAGCTCCTGAACCAGAAGGGGTGGCGGCCCCCCCACCCAAGAACAGCTTCAAT
AACCCTGCCAAGCTTCTAGAGGAAAACCTGTATTTTCAGGGCTCCCTCGAGCACCACCACCACCACCACT
GA
